>Addgene plasmid #105023 | pKLV2-U6gRNA5(Nelfb-g1)-PGKpuroBFP-W | depositor full sequence | sequence record 199125 | Full Sequence
CTAAATTGTAAGCGTTAATATTTTGTTAAAATTCGCGTTAAATTTTTGTTAAATCAGCTCATTTTTTAAC
CAATAGGCCGAAATCGGCAAAATCCCTTATAAATCAAAAGAATAGACCGAGATAGGGT
[37 nt withheld, positions 129-165]
AAAGAACGTGGACTCCAACGTCAAAGG
[49 nt withheld, positions 193-241]
T
[91 nt withheld, positions 243-333]
G
[124 nt withheld, positions 335-458]
CCCATTCGCCATTCAGGCTGCGCAACTGTTGGGAAGGGCGATCGGTGCGGGCCTCTTCGCTATTACGCCA
GCTGGCGAAAGGGGGATGTGCTGCAAGGCGATTAAGTTGGGTAACGCCAGGGTTTTCCCAGTCACGACGT
TGTAAAACGACGGCCAGTGAGCGCGCGTAATACGACTCACTATAGGGCGAATTGACTAGTACATAACTTA
CGGTAAATGGCCCGCCTGGCTGACCGCCCAACGACCCCCGCCCATTGACGTCAATAATGACGTATGTTCC
CATAGTAACGCCAATAGGGACTTTCCATTGACGTCAATGGGTGGAGTATTTACGGTAAACTGCCCACTTG
GCAGTACATCAAGTGTATCATATGCCAAGTACGCCCCCTATTGACGTCAATGACGGTAAATGGCCCGCCT
GGCATTATGCCCAGTACATGACCTTATGGGACTTTCCTACTTGGCAGTACATCTACGTATTAGTCATCGC
TATTACCATGGTGATGCGGTTTTGGCAGTACATCAATGGGCGTGGATAGCGGTTTGACTCACGGGGATTT
CCAAGTCTCCACCCCATTGACGTCAATGGGAGTTTGTTTTGGCACCAAAATCAACGGGACTTTCCAAAAT
GTCGTAACAACTCCGCCCCATTGACGCAAATGGGCGGTAGGCGTGTACGGTGGGAGGTCTATATAAGCAG
CGCGTTTTGCCTGTACTGGGTCTCTCTGGTTAGACCAGATCTGAGCCTGGGAGCTCTCTGGCTAACTAGG
GAACCCACTGCTTAAGCCTCAATAAAGCTTGCCTTGAGTGCTTCAAGTAGTGTGTGCCCGTCTGTTGTGT
GACTCTGGTAACTAGAGATCCCTCAGACCCTTTTAGTCAGTGTGGAAAATCTCTAGCAGTGGCGCCCGAA
CAGGGACTTGAAAGCGAAAGGGAAACCAGAGGAGCTCTCTCGACGCAGGACTCGGCTTGCTGAAGCGCGC
ACGGCAAGAGGCGAGGGGCGGCGACTGGTGAGTACGCCAAAAATTTTGACTAGCGGAGGCTAGAAGGAGA
GAGATGGGTGCGAGAGCGTCAGTATTAAGCGGGGGAGAATTAGATCGCGATGGGAAAAAATTCGGTTAAG
GCCAGGGGGAAAGAAAAAATATAAATTAAAACATATAGTATGGGCAAGCAGGGAGCTAGAACGATTCGCA
GTTAATCCTGGCCTGTTAGAAACATCAGAAGGCTGTAGACAAATACTGGGACAGCTACAACCATCCCTTC
AGACAGGATCAGAAGAACTTAGATCATTATATAATACAGTAGCAACCCTCTATTGTGTGCATCAAAGGAT
AGAGATAAAAGACACCAAGGAAGCTTTAGACAAGATAGAGGAAGAGCAAAACAAAAGTAAGACCACCGCA
CAGCAAGCGGCCGGCCGCGCTGATCTTCAGACCTGGAGGAGGAGATATGAGGGACAATTGGAGAAGTGAA
TTATATAAATATAAAGTAGTAAAAATTGAACCATTAGGAGTAGCACCCACCAAGGCAAAGAGAAGAGTGG
TGCAGAGAGAAAAAAGAGCAGTGGGAATAGGAGCTTTGTTCCTTGGGTTCTTGGGAGCAGCAGGAAGCAC
TATGGGCGCAGCGTCAATGACGCTGACGGTACAGGCCAGACAATTATTGTCTGGTATAGTGCAGCAGCAG
AACAATTTGCTGAGGGCTATTGAGGCGCAACAGCATCTGTTGCAACTCACAGTCTGGGGCATCAAGCAGC
TCCAGGCAAGAATCCTGGCTGTGGAAAGATACCTAAAGGATCAACAGCTCCTGGGGATTTGGGGTTGCTC
TGGAAAACTCATTTGCACCACTGCTGTGCCTTGGAATGCTAGTTGGAGTAATAAATCTCTGGAACAGATT
TGGAATCACACGACCTGGATGGAGTGGGACAGAGAAATTAACAATTACACAAGCTTAATACACTCCTTAA
TTGAAGAATCGCAAAACCAGCAAGAAAAGAATGAACAAGAATTATTGGAATTAGATAAATGGGCAAGTTT
GTGGAATTGGTTTAACATAACAAATTGGCTGTGGTATATAAAATTATTCATAATGATAGTAGGAGGCTTG
GTAGGTTTAAGAATAGTTTTTGCTGTACTTTCTATAGTGAATAGAGTTAGGCAGGGATATTCACCATTAT
CGTTTCAGACCCACCTCCCAACCCCGAGGGGACCCGACAGGCCCGAAGGAATAGAAGAAGAAGGTGGAGA
GAGAGACAGAGACAGATCCATTCGATTAGTGAACGGATCGGCACTGCGTGCGCCAATTCTGCAGACAAAT
GGCAGTATTCATCCACAATTTTAAAAGAAAAGGGGGGATTGGGGGGTACAGTGCAGGGGAAAGAATAGTA
GACATAATAGCAACAGACATACAAACTAAAGAATTACAAAAACAAATTACAAAAATTCAAAATTTTCGGG
TTTATTACAGGGACAGCAGAGATCCAGTTTGGTTAGTACCGGGCCCTACGCGTCCAAGGTCGGGCAGGAA
GAGGGCCTATTTCCCATGATTCCTTCATATTTGCATATACGATACAAGGCTGTTAGAGAGATAATTAGAA
TTAATTTGACTGTAAACACAAAGATATTAGTACAAAATACGTGACGTAGAAAGTAATAATTTCTTGGGTA
GTTTGCAGTTTTAAAATTATGTTTTAAAATGGACTATCATATGCTTACCGTAACTTGAAAGTATTTCGAT
TTCTTGGCTTTATATATCTTGTGGAAAGGACGAAACACCGAAGACCCGGCGCCAAGGAGGTTTAAGAGCT
ATGCTGGAAACAGCATAGCAAGTTTAAATAAGGCTAGTCCGTTATCAACTTGAAAAAGTGGCACCGAGTC
GGTGCTTTTTTTGGATCCAATTCTACCGGGTAGGGGAGGCGCTTTTCCCAAGGCAGTCTGGAGCATGCGC
TTTAGCAGCCCCGCTGGGCACTTGGCGCTACACAAGTGGCCTCTGGCCTCGCACACATTCCACATCCACC
GGTAGGCGCCAACCGGCTCCGTTCTTTGGTGGCCCCTTCGCGCCACCTTCTACTCCTCCCCTAGTCAGGA
AGTTCCCCCCCGCCCCGCAGCTCGCGTCGTGCAGGACGTGACAAATGGAAGTAGCACGTCTCACTAGTCT
CGTGCAGATGGACAGCACCGCTGAGCAATGGAAGCGGGTAGGCCTTTGGGGCAGCGGCCAATAGCAGCTT
TGCTCCTTCGCTTTCTGGGCTCAGAGGCTGGGAAGGGGTGGGTCCGGGGGCGGGCTCAGGGGCGGGCTCA
GGGGCGGGGCGGGCGCCCGAAGGTCCTCCGGAGGCCCGGCATTCTGCACGCTTCAAAAGCGCACGTCTGC
CGCGCTGTTCTCCTCTTCCTCATCTCCGGGCCTTTCGACCTGCATCCATCTAGATCTCGAGCAGCTGAAG
CTTACCATGACCGAGTACAAGCCCACGGTGCGCCTCGCCACCCGCGACGACGTCCCCAGGGCCGTACGCA
CCCTCGCCGCCGCGTTCGCCGACTACCCCGCCACGCGCCACACCGTCGATCCGGACCGCCACATCGAGCG
GGTCACCGAGCTGCAAGAACTCTTCCTCACGCGCGTCGGGCTCGACATCGGCAAGGTGTGGGTCGCGGAC
GACGGCGCCGCGGTGGCGGTCTGGACCACGCCGGAGAGCGTCGAAGCGGGGGCGGTGTTCGCCGAGATCG
GCCCGCGCATGGCCGAGTTGAGCGGTTCCCGGCTGGCCGCGCAGCAACAGATGGAAGGCCTCCTGGCGCC
GCACCGGCCCAAGGAGCCCGCGTGGTTCCTGGCCACCGTCGGCGTCTCGCCCGACCACCAGGGCAAGGGT
CTGGGCAGCGCCGTCGTGCTCCCCGGAGTGGAGGCGGCCGAGCGCGCCGGGGTGCCCGCCTTCCTGGAGA
CCTCCGCGCCCCGCAACCTCCCCTTCTACGAGCGGCTCGGCTTCACCGTCACCGCCGACGTCGAGGTGCC
CGAAGGACCGCGCACCTGGTGCATGACCCGCAAGCCCGGTGCCGGCGGCGGGTCCGGAGGAGAGGGCAGA
GGAAGTCTCCTAACATGCGGTGACGTGGAGGAGAATCCTGGCCCAATGAGCGAGCTGATTAAGGAGAACA
TGCACATGAAGCTGTACATGGAGGGCACCGTGGACAACCATCACTTCAAGTGCACATCCGAGGGCGAAGG
CAAGCCCTACGAGGGCACCCAGACCATGAGAATCAAGGTGGTCGAGGGCGGCCCTCTCCCCTTCGCCTTC
GACATCCTGGCTACTAGCTTCCTCTACGGCAGCAAGACCTTCATCAACCACACCCAGGGCATCCCCGACT
TCTTCAAGCAGTCCTTCCCTGAGGGCTTCACATGGGAGAGAGTCACCACATACGAGGACGGGGGCGTGCT
GACCGCTACCCAGGACACCAGCCTCCAGGACGGCTGCCTCATCTACAACGTCAAGATCAGAGGGGTGAAC
TTCACATCCAACGGCCCTGTGATGCAGAAGAAAACACTCGGCTGGGAGGCCTTCACCGAGACGCTGTACC
CCGCTGACGGCGGCCTGGAAGGCAGAAACGACATGGCCCTGAAGCTCGTGGGCGGGAGCCATCTGATCGC
AAACATCAAGACCACATATAGATCCAAGAAACCCGCTAAGAACCTCAAGATGCCTGGCGTCTACTATGTG
GACTACAGACTGGAAAGAATCAAGGAGGCCAACAACGAGACCTACGTCGAGCAGCACGAGGTGGCAGTGG
CCAGATACTGCGACCTCCCTAGCAAACTGGGGCACAAGCTTAATTGAGCGGCCGCTCAACCTCTGGATTA
CAAAATTTGTGAAAGATTGACTGGTATTCTTAACTATGTTGCTCCTTTTACGCTATGTGGATACGCTGCT
TTAATGCCTTTGTATCATGCTATTGCTTCCCGTATGGCTTTCATTTTCTCCTCCTTGTATAAATCCTGGT
TGCTGTCTCTTTATGAGGAGTTGTGGCCCGTTGTCAGGCAACGTGGCGTGGTGTGCACTGTGTTTGCTGA
CGCAACCCCCACTGGTTGGGGCATTGCCACCACCTGTCAGCTCCTTTCCGGGACTTTCGCTTTCCCCCTC
CCTATTGCCACGGCGGAACTCATCGCCGCCTGCCTTGCCCGCTGCTGGACAGGGGCTCGGCTGTTGGGCA
CTGACAATTCCGTGGTGTTGTCGGGGAAATCATCGTCCTTTCCTTGGCTGCTCGCCTGTGTTGCCACCTG
GATTCTGCGCGGGACGTCCTTCTGCTACGTCCCTTCGGCCCTCAATCCAGCGGACCTTCCTTCCCGCGGC
CTGCTGCCGGCTCTGCGGCCTCTTCCGCGTCTACGCCTTCGCCCTCAGACGAGTCGGATCTCCCTTTGGG
CCGCCTCCCCGCAGGTACCTTTAAGACCAATGACTTACAAGGCAGCTGTAGATCTTAGCCACTTTTTAAA
AGAAAAGGGGGGACTGGAAGGGCTAATTCACTCCCAAAGAAGTCAAGATCTGCTTTTTGCCTGTACTGGG
TCTCTCTGGTTAGACCAGAGTCTCTCTGGTTAGACCAGATCTGAGCCTGGGAGCTCTCTGGCTAACTAGG
GAACCCACTGCTTAAGCCTCAATAAAGCTTGCCTTGAGTGCTTCAAGTAGTGTGTGCCCGTCTGTTGTGT
GACTCTGGTAACTAGAGATCCCTCAGACCCTTTTAGTCAGTGTGGAAAATCTCTAGCAGTTTAAACCCGC
TGATCAGCCTCGACTGTGCCTTCTAGTTGCCAGCCATCTGTTGTTTGCCCCTCCCCCGTGCCTTCCTTGA
CCCTGGAAGGTGCCACTCCCACTGTCCTTTCCTAATAAAATGAGGAAATTGCATCGCATTGTCTGAGTAG
GTGTCATTCTATTCTGGGGGGTGGGGTGGGGCAGGACAGCAAGGGGGAGGATTGGGAAGTCAATAGCAGG
CATGCTGGGGATGCGGTGGGCTCTATGGGCGGCCGTTAATTAAGCTTTTGTTCCCTTTAGTGAGGGTTAA
TTGCGCGCTTGGCGTAATCATGGTCATAGCTGTTTCCTGTGTGAAATTGTTATCCGCTCACAATTCCACA
CAACATACGAGCCGGAAGCATAAAGTGTAAAGCCTGGGGTGCCTAATGAGTGAGCTAACTCACATTAATT
GCGTTGCGCTCACTGCCCGCTTTCCAGTCGGGAAACCTGTCGTGCCAGCTGCATTAATGAATCGGCCAAC
GCGCGGGGAGAGGCGGTTTGCGTATTGGGCGCTCTTCCGCTTCCTCGCTCACTGACTCGCTGCGCTCGGT
CGTTCGGCTGCGGCGAGCGGTATCAGCTCACTCAAAGGCGGTAATACGGTTATCCACAGAATCAGGGGAT
AACGCAGGAAAGAACATGTGAGCAAAAGGCCAGCAAAAGGCCAGGAACCGTAAAAAGGCCGCGTTGCTGG
CGTTTTTCCATAGGCTCCGCCCCCCTGACGAGCATCACAAAAATCGACGCTCAAGTCAGAGGTGGCGAAA
CCCGACAGGACTATAAAGATACCAGGCGTTTCCCCCTGGAAGCTCCCTCGTGCGCTCTCCTGTTCCGACC
CTGCCGCTTACCGGATACCTGTCCGCCTTTCTCCCTTCGGGAAGCGTGGCGCTTTCTCATAGCTCACGCT
GTAGGTATCTCAGTTCGGTGTAGGTCGTTCGCTCCAAGCTGGGCTGTGTGCACGAACCCCCCGTTCAGCC
CGACCGCTGCGCCTTATCCGGTAACTATCGTCTTGAGTCCAACCCGGTAAGACACGACTTATCGCCACTG
GCAGCAGCCACTGGTAACAGGATTAGCAGAGCGAGGTATGTAGGCGGTGCTACAGAGTTCTTGAAGTGGT
GGCCTAACTACGGCTACACTAGAAGGACAGTATTTGGTATCTGCGCTCTGCTGAAGCCAGTTACCTTCGG
AAAAAGAGTTGGTAGCTCTTGATCCGGCAAACAAACCACCGCTGGTAGCGGTGGTTTTTTTGTTTGCAAG
CAGCAGATTACGCGCAGAAAAAAAGGATCTCAAGAAGATCCTTTGATCTTTTCTACGGGGTCTGACGCTC
AGTGGAACGAAAACTCACGTTAAGGGATTTTGGTCATGAGATTATCAAAAAGGATCTTCACCTAGATCCT
TTTAAATTAAAAATGAAGTTTTAAATCAATCTAAAGTATATATGAGTAAACTTGGTCTGACAGTTACCAA
TGCTTAATCAGTGAGGCACCTATCTCAGCGATCTGTCTATTTCGTTCATCCATAGTTGCCTGACTCCCCG
TCGTGTAGATAACTACGATACGGGAGGGCTTACCATCTGGCCCCAGTGCTGCAATGATACCGCGAGACCC
ACGCTCACCGGCTCCAGATTTATCAGCAATAAACCAGCCAGCCGGAAGGGCCGAGCGCAGAAGTGGTCCT
GCAACTTTATCCGCCTCCATCCAGTCTATTAATTGTTGCCGGGAAGCTAGAGTAAGTAGTTCGCCAGTTA
ATAGTTTGCGCAACGTTGTTGCCATTGCTACAGGCATCGTGGTGTCACGCTCGTCGTTTGGTATGGCTTC
ATTCAGCTCCGGTTCCCAACGATCAAGGCGAGTTACATGATCCCCCATGTTGTGCAAAAAAGCGGTTAGC
TCCTTCGGTCCTCCGATCGTTGTCAGAAGTAAGTTGGCCGCAGTGTTATCACTCATGGTTATGGCAGCAC
TGCATAATTCTCTTACTGTCATGCCATCCGTAAGATGCTTTTCTGTGACTGGTGAGTACTCAACCAAGTC
ATTCTGAGAATAGTGTATGCGGCGACCGAGTTGCTCTTGCCCGGCGTCAATACGGGATAATACCGCGCCA
CATAGCAGAACTTTAAAAGTGCTCATCATTGGAAAACGTTCTTCGGGGCGAAAACTCTCAAGGATCTTAC
CGCTGTTGAGATCCAGTTCGATGTAACCCACTCGTGCACCCAACTGATCTTCAGCATCTTTTACTTTCAC
CAGCGTTTCTGGGTGAGCAAAAACAGGAAGGCAAAATGCCGCAAAAAAGGGAATAAGGGCGACACGGAAA
TGTTGAATACTCATACTCTTCCTTTTTCAATATTATTGAAGCATTTATCAGGGTTATTGTCTCATGAGCG
GATACATATTTGAATGTATTTAGAAAAATAAACAAATAGGGGTTCCGCGCACATTTCCCCGAAAAGTGCC
AC
Features (pLannotate 1.2.2; 28 found; start..end, strand, type, name):
     30..458     -  rep_origin     f1 ori (sequence partly withheld): f1 bacteriophage origin of replication; arrow indicates direction of (+) strand synthesis
    463..618     -  CDS            lacZα (fragment): LacZα fragment of β-galactosidase; lacZ fragment
    626..644     +  promoter       T7 promoter: promoter for bacteriophage T7 RNA polymerase
    658..958     +  enhancer       CMV enhancer: human cytomegalovirus immediate early enhancer
    959..1158    +  promoter       CMV promoter: human cytomegalovirus (CMV) immediate early promoter
   1176..1356    +  LTR            5' LTR (truncated): truncated 5' long terminal repeat (LTR) from HIV-1
   1403..1528    +  misc_feature   HIV-1 Ψ: packaging signal of human immunodeficiency virus type 1
   1512..1850    +  CDS            HIV-1 gag (fragment): gag protein from human immunodeficiency virus 1; gag
   2027..2260    +  misc_feature   RRE: The Rev response element (RRE) of HIV-1 allows for Rev-dependent mRNA export from the nucleus to the cytoplasm.
   2637..2737    +  CDS            Rev (fragment): human immunodeficiency virus 1 (HIV-1) Rev protein; rev; enhances nuclear export of unspliced and incompletely spliced viral mRNAs
   2787..2904    +  misc_feature   cPPT/CTS: central polypurine tract and central termination sequence of HIV-1
   2979..3219    +  promoter       U6 promoter: RNA polymerase III promoter for human U6 snRNA
   3266..3333    +  misc_RNA       tracrRNA (fragment): trans-activating CRISPR RNA for the Streptococcus pyogenes CRISPR/Cas9 system
   3356..3855    +  promoter       PGK promoter: mouse phosphoglycerate kinase 1 promoter
   3895..4491    +  CDS            PuroR (fragment): puromycin N-acetyltransferase; pac from Streptomyces; confers resistance to puromycin
   4564..5262    +  CDS            TagBFP: TagBFP is a basic (constitutively fluorescent) blue fluorescent protein published in 2008, derived from Entacmaea quadricolor. It is reported to be a very rapidly-maturing monomer with very low acid sensitivity.
   5274..5860    +  misc_feature   WPRE: woodchuck hepatitis virus posttranscriptional regulatory element
   5854..6000    +  CDS            nef (fragment): NEF_HV1LA - Experimental evidence at protein level: Swiss-Prot protein existence level 1. Extracellular Nef protein targets CD4(+) T-lymphocytes for apoptosis by interacting with CXCR4 surface receptors. From Human immunodeficiency virus type 1 group M subtype B (isolate Lai) (HIV-1).
   6008..6186    +  LTR            5' LTR (truncated): truncated 5' long terminal repeat (LTR) from HIV-1
   6212..6323    +  polyA_signal   bGH poly(A) signal: bovine growth hormone polyadenylation signal
   6462..6480    -  promoter       T3 promoter: promoter for bacteriophage T3 RNA polymerase
   6525..6541    -  protein_bind   lac operator: The lac repressor binds to the lac operator to inhibit transcription in E. coli. This inhibition can be relieved by adding lactose or isopropyl-β-D-thiogalactopyranoside (IPTG). lac repressor encoded by lacI
   6549..6579    -  promoter       lac promoter: promoter for the E. coli lac operon
   6594..6615    -  protein_bind   CAP binding site: CAP binding activates transcription in the presence of cAMP. E. coli catabolite activator protein
   6628..6720    -  CDS            lacI (fragment): lac repressor; lacI; The lac repressor binds to the lac operator to inhibit transcription in E. coli. This inhibition can be relieved by adding lactose or isopropyl-β-D-thiogalactopyranoside (IPTG).
   6903..7491    -  rep_origin     ori: high-copy-number ColE1/pMB1/pBR322/pUC origin of replication
   7662..8522    -  CDS            AmpR: β-lactamase; bla; confers resistance to ampicillin, carbenicillin, and related antibiotics
   8523..8627    -  promoter       AmpR promoter: bla
