>Addgene plasmid #105023 | pKLV2-U6gRNA5(Nelfb-g1)-PGKpuroBFP-W | addgene full sequence | sequence record 209196 | Addgene NGS Result
CTAAATTGTAAGCGTTAATATTTTGTTAAAATTCGCGTTAAATTTTTGTTAAATCAGCTCATTTTTTAAC
CAATAGGCCGAAATCGGCAAAATCCCTTATAAATCAAAAGAATAGACCGAGATAGGGT
[37 nt withheld, positions 129-165]
AAAGAACGTGGACTCCAACGTCAAAGG
[49 nt withheld, positions 193-241]
T
[91 nt withheld, positions 243-333]
G
[124 nt withheld, positions 335-458]
CCCATTCGCCATTCAGGCTGCGCAACTGTTGGGAAGGGCGATCGGTGCGGGCCTCTTCGCTATTACGCCA
GCTGGCGAAAGGGGGATGTGCTGCAAGGCGATTAAGTTGGGTAACGCCAGGGTTTTCCCAGTCACGACGT
TGTAAAACGACGGCCAGTGAGCGCGCGTAATACGACTCACTATAGGGCGAATTGACTAGTACATAACTTA
CGGTAAATGGCCCGCCTGGCTGACCGCCCAACGACCCCCGCCCATTGACGTCAATAATGACGTATGTTCC
CATAGTAACGCCAATAGGGACTTTCCATTGACGTCAATGGGTGGAGTATTTACGGTAAACTGCCCACTTG
GCAGTACATCAAGTGTATCATATGCCAAGTACGCCCCCTATTGACGTCAATGACGGTAAATGGCCCGCCT
GGCATTATGCCCAGTACATGACCTTATGGGACTTTCCTACTTGGCAGTACATCTACGTATTAGTCATCGC
TATTACCATGGTGATGCGGTTTTGGCAGTACATCAATGGGCGTGGATAGCGGTTTGACTCACGGGGATTT
CCAAGTCTCCACCCCATTGACGTCAATGGGAGTTTGTTTTGGCACCAAAATCAACGGGACTTTCCAAAAT
GTCGTAACAACTCCGCCCCATTGACGCAAATGGGCGGTAGGCGTGTACGGTGGGAGGTCTATATAAGCAG
CGCGTTTTGCCTGTACTGGGTCTCTCTGGTTAGACCAGATCTGAGCCTGGGAGCTCTCTGGCTAACTAGG
GAACCCACTGCTTAAGCCTCAATAAAGCTTGCCTTGAGTGCTTCAAGTAGTGTGTGCCCGTCTGTTGTGT
GACTCTGGTAACTAGAGATCCCTCAGACCCTTTTAGTCAGTGTGGAAAATCTCTAGCAGTGGCGCCCGAA
CAGGGACTTGAAAGCGAAAGGGAAACCAGAGGAGCTCTCTCGACGCAGGACTCGGCTTGCTGAAGCGCGC
ACGGCAAGAGGCGAGGGGCGGCGACTGGTGAGTACGCCAAAAATTTTGACTAGCGGAGGCTAGAAGGAGA
GAGATGGGTGCGAGAGCGTCAGTATTAAGCGGGGGAGAATTAGATCGCGATGGGAAAAAATTCGGTTAAG
GCCAGGGGGAAAGAAAAAATATAAATTAAAACATATAGTATGGGCAAGCAGGGAGCTAGAACGATTCGCA
GTTAATCCTGGCCTGTTAGAAACATCAGAAGGCTGTAGACAAATACTGGGACAGCTACAACCATCCCTTC
AGACAGGATCAGAAGAACTTAGATCATTATATAATACAGTAGCAACCCTCTATTGTGTGCATCAAAGGAT
AGAGATAAAAGACACCAAGGAAGCTTTAGACAAGATAGAGGAAGAGCAAAACAAAAGTAAGACCACCGCA
CAGCAAGCGGCCGGCCGCGCTGATCTTCAGACCTGGAGGAGGAGATATGAGGGACAATTGGAGAAGTGAA
TTATATAAATATAAAGTAGTAAAAATTGAACCATTAGGAGTAGCACCCACCAAGGCAAAGAGAAGAGTGG
TGCAGAGAGAAAAAAGAGCAGTGGGAATAGGAGCTTTGTTCCTTGGGTTCTTGGGAGCAGCAGGAAGCAC
TATGGGCGCAGCGTCAATGACGCTGACGGTACAGGCCAGACAATTATTGTCTGGTATAGTGCAGCAGCAG
AACAATTTGCTGAGGGCTATTGAGGCGCAACAGCATCTGTTGCAACTCACAGTCTGGGGCATCAAGCAGC
TCCAGGCAAGAATCCTGGCTGTGGAAAGATACCTAAAGGATCAACAGCTCCTGGGGATTTGGGGTTGCTC
TGGAAAACTCATTTGCACCACTGCTGTGCCTTGGAATGCTAGTTGGAGTAATAAATCTCTGGAACAGATT
TGGAATCACACGACCTGGATGGAGTGGGACAGAGAAATTAACAATTACACAAGCTTAATACACTCCTTAA
TTGAAGAATCGCAAAACCAGCAAGAAAAGAATGAACAAGAATTATTGGAATTAGATAAATGGGCAAGTTT
GTGGAATTGGTTTAACATAACAAATTGGCTGTGGTATATAAAATTATTCATAATGATAGTAGGAGGCTTG
GTAGGTTTAAGAATAGTTTTTGCTGTACTTTCTATAGTGAATAGAGTTAGGCAGGGATATTCACCATTAT
CGTTTCAGACCCACCTCCCAACCCCGAGGGGACCCGACAGGCCCGAAGGAATAGAAGAAGAAGGTGGAGA
GAGAGACAGAGACAGATCCATTCGATTAGTGAACGGATCGGCACTGCGTGCGCCAATTCTGCAGACAAAT
GGCAGTATTCATCCACAATTTTAAAAGAAAAGGGGGGATTGGGGGGTACAGTGCAGGGGAAAGAATAGTA
GACATAATAGCAACAGACATACAAACTAAAGAATTACAAAAACAAATTACAAAAATTCAAAATTTTCGGG
TTTATTACAGGGACAGCAGAGATCCAGTTTGGTTAGTACCGGGCCCTACGCGTCCAAGGTCGGGCAGGAA
GAGGGCCTATTTCCCATGATTCCTTCATATTTGCATATACGATACAAGGCTGTTAGAGAGATAATTAGAA
TTAATTTGACTGTAAACACAAAGATATTAGTACAAAATACGTGACGTAGAAAGTAATAATTTCTTGGGTA
GTTTGCAGTTTTAAAATTATGTTTTAAAATGGACTATCATATGCTTACCGTAACTTGAAAGTATTTCGAT
TTCTTGGCTTTATATATCTTGTGGAAAGGACGAAACACCGAAGACCCGGCGCCAAGGAGGTTTAAGAGCT
ATGCTGGAAACAGCATAGCAAGTTTAAATAAGGCTAGTCCGTTATCAACTTGAAAAAGTGGCACCGAGTC
GGTGCTTTTTTTGGATCCAATTCTACCGGGTAGGGGAGGCGCTTTTCCCAAGGCAGTCTGGAGCATGCGC
TTTAGCAGCCCCGCTGGGCACTTGGCGCTACACAAGTGGCCTCTGGCCTCGCACACATTCCACATCCACC
GGTAGGCGCCAACCGGCTCCGTTCTTTGGTGGCCCCTTCGCGCCACCTTCTACTCCTCCCCTAGTCAGGA
AGTTCCCCCCCGCCCCGCAGCTCGCGTCGTGCAGGACGTGACAAATGGAAGTAGCACGTCTCACTAGTCT
CGTGCAGATGGACAGCACCGCTGAGCAATGGAAGCGGGTAGGCCTTTGGGGCAGCGGCCAATAGCAGCTT
TGCTCCTTCGCTTTCTGGGCTCAGAGGCTGGGAAGGGGTGGGTCCGGGGGCGGGCTCAGGGGCGGGCTCA
GGGGCGGGGCGGGCGCCCGAAGGTCCTCCGGAGGCCCGGCATTCTGCACGCTTCAAAAGCGCACGTCTGC
CGCGCTGTTCTCCTCTTCCTCATCTCCGGGCCTTTCGACCTGCATCCATCTAGATCTCGAGCAGCTGAAG
CTTACCATGACCGAGTACAAGCCCACGGTGCGCCTCGCCACCCGCGACGACGTCCCCAGGGCCGTACGCA
CCCTCGCCGCCGCGTTCGCCGACTACCCCGCCACGCGCCACACCGTCGATCCGGACCGCCACATCGAGCG
GGTCACCGAGCTGCAAGAACTCTTCCTCACGCGCGTCGGGCTCGACATCGGCAAGGTGTGGGTCGCGGAC
GACGGCGCCGCGGTGGCGGTCTGGACCACGCCGGAGAGCGTCGAAGCGGGGGCGGTGTTCGCCGAGATCG
GCCCGCGCATGGCCGAGTTGAGCGGTTCCCGGCTGGCCGCGCAGCAACAGATGGAAGGCCTCCTGGCGCC
GCACCGGCCCAAGGAGCCCGCGTGGTTCCTGGCCACCGTCGGCGTCTCGCCCGACCACCAGGGCAAGGGT
CTGGGCAGCGCCGTCGTGCTCCCCGGAGTGGAGGCGGCCGAGCGCGCCGGGGTGCCCGCCTTCCTGGAGA
CCTCCGCGCCCCGCAACCTCCCCTTCTACGAGCGGCTCGGCTTCACCGTCACCGCCGACGTCGAGGTGCC
CGAAGGACCGCGCACCTGGTGCATGACCCGCAAGCCCGGTGCCGGCGGCGGGTCCGGAGGAGAGGGCAGA
GGAAGTCTCCTAACATGCGGTGACGTGGAGGAGAATCCTGGCCCAATGAGCGAGCTGATTAAGGAGAACA
TGCACATGAAGCTGTACATGGAGGGCACCGTGGACAACCATCACTTCAAGTGCACATCCGAGGGCGAAGG
CAAGCCCTACGAGGGCACCCAGACCATGAGAATCAAGGTGGTCGAGGGCGGCCCTCTCCCCTTCGCCTTC
GACATCCTGGCTACTAGCTTCCTCTACGGCAGCAAGACCTTCATCAACCACACCCAGGGCATCCCCGACT
TCTTCAAGCAGTCCTTCCCTGAGGGCTTCACATGGGAGAGAGTCACCACATACGAGGACGGGGGCGTGCT
GACCGCTACCCAGGACACCAGCCTCCAGGACGGCTGCCTCATCTACAACGTCAAGATCAGAGGGGTGAAC
TTCACATCCAACGGCCCTGTGATGCAGAAGAAAACACTCGGCTGGGAGGCCTTCACCGAGACGCTGTACC
CCGCTGACGGCGGCCTGGAAGGCAGAAACGACATGGCCCTGAAGCTCGTGGGCGGGAGCCATCTGATCGC
AAACATCAAGACCACATATAGATCCAAGAAACCCGCTAAGAACCTCAAGATGCCTGGCGTCTACTATGTG
GACTACAGACTGGAAAGAATCAAGGAGGCCAACAACGAGACCTACGTCGAGCAGCACGAGGTGGCAGTGG
CCAGATACTGCGACCTCCCTAGCAAACTGGGGCACAAGCTTAATTGAGCGGCCGCTCAACCTCTGGATTA
CAAAATTTGTGAAAGATTGACTGGTATTCTTAACTATGTTGCTCCTTTTACGCTATGTGGATACGCTGCT
TTAATGCCTTTGTATCATGCTATTGCTTCCCGTATGGCTTTCATTTTCTCCTCCTTGTATAAATCCTGGT
TGCTGTCTCTTTATGAGGAGTTGTGGCCCGTTGTCAGGCAACGTGGCGTGGTGTGCACTGTGTTTGCTGA
CGCAACCCCCACTGGTTGGGGCATTGCCACCACCTGTCAGCTCCTTTCCGGGACTTTCGCTTTCCCCCTC
CCTATTGCCACGGCGGAACTCATCGCCGCCTGCCTTGCCCGCTGCTGGACAGGGGCTCGGCTGTTGGGCA
CTGACAATTCCGTGGTGTTGTCGGGGAAATCATCGTCCTTTCCTTGGCTGCTCGCCTGTGTTGCCACCTG
GATTCTGCGCGGGACGTCCTTCTGCTACGTCCCTTCGGCCCTCAATCCAGCGGACCTTCCTTCCCGCGGC
CTGCTGCCGGCTCTGCGGCCTCTTCCGCGTCTACGCCTTCGCCCTCAGACGAGTCGGATCTCCCTTTGGG
CCGCCTCCCCGCAGGTACCTTTAAGACCAATGACTTACAAGGCAGCTGTAGATCTTAGCCACTTTTTAAA
AGAAAAGGGGGGACTGGAAGGGCTAATTCACTCCCAAAGAAGTCAAGATCTGCTTTTTGCCTGTACTGGG
TCTCTCTGGTTAGACCAGAGTCTCTCTGGTTAGACCAGATCTGAGCCTGGGAGCTCTCTGGCTAACTAGG
GAACCCACTGCTTAAGCCTCAATAAAGCTTGCCTTGAGTGCTTCAAGTAGTGTGTGCCCGTCTGTTGTGT
GACTCTGGTAACTAGAGATCCCTCAGACCCTTTTAGTCAGTGTGGAAAATCTCTAGCAGTTTAAACCCGC
TGATCAGCCTCGACTGTGCCTTCTAGTTGCCAGCCATCTGTTGTTTGCCCCTCCCCCGTGCCTTCCTTGA
CCCTGGAAGGTGCCACTCCCACTGTCCTTTCCTAATAAAATGAGGAAATTGCATCGCATTGTCTGAGTAG
GTGTCATTCTATTCTGGGGGGTGGGGTGGGGCAGGACAGCAAGGGGGAGGATTGGGAAGTCAATAGCAGG
CATGCTGGGGATGCGGTGGGCTCTATGGGCGGCCGTTAATTAAGCTTTTGTTCCCTTTAGTGAGGGTTAA
TTGCGCGCTTGGCGTAATCATGGTCATAGCTGTTTCCTGTGTGAAATTGTTATCCGCTCACAATTCCACA
CAACATACGAGCCGGGAGCATAAAGTGTAAAGCCTGGGGTGCCTAATGAGTGAGCTAACTCACATTAATT
GCGTTGCGCTCACTGCCCGCTTTCCAGTCGGGAAACCTGTCGTGCCAGCTGCATTAATGAATCGGCCAAC
GCGCGGGGAGAGGCGGTTTGCGTATTGGGCGCTCTTCCGCTTCCTCGCTCACTGACTCGCTGCGCTCGGT
CGTTCGGCTGCGGCGAGCGGTATCAGCTCACTCAAAGGCGGTAATACGGTTATCCACAGAATCAGGGGAT
AACGCAGGAAAGAACATGTGAGCAAAAGGCCAGCAAAAGGCCAGGAACCGTAAAAAGGCCGCGTTGCTGG
CGTTTTTCCATAGGCTCCGCCCCCCTGACGAGCATCACAAAAATCGACGCTCAAGTCAGAGGTGGCGAAA
CCCGACAGGACTATAAAGATACCAGGCGTTTCCCCCTGGAAGCTCCCTCGTGCGCTCTCCTGTTCCGACC
CTGCCGCTTACCGGATACCTGTCCGCCTTTCTCCCTTCGGGAAGCGTGGCGCTTTCTCATAGCTCACGCT
GTAGGTATCTCAGTTCGGTGTAGGTCGTTCGCTCCAAGCTGGGCTGTGTGCACGAACCCCCCGTTCAGCC
CGACCGCTGCGCCTTATCCGGTAACTATCGTCTTGAGTCCAACCCGGTAAGACACGACTTATCGCCACTG
GCAGCAGCCACTGGTAACAGGATTAGCAGAGCGAGGTATGTAGGCGGTGCTACAGAGTTCTTGAAGTGGT
GGCCTAACTACGGCTACACTAGAAGAACAGTATTTGGTATCTGCGCTCTGCTGAAGCCAGTTACCTTCGG
AAAAAGAGTTGGTAGCTCTTGATCCGGCAAACAAACCACCGCTGGTAGCGGTGGTTTTTTTGTTTGCAAG
CAGCAGATTACGCGCAGAAAAAAAGGATCTCAAGAAGATCCTTTGATCTTTTCTACGGGGTCTGACGCTC
AGTGGAACGAAAACTCACGTTAAGGGATTTTGGTCATGAGATTATCAAAAAGGATCTTCACCTAGATCCT
TTTAAATTAAAAATGAAGTTTTAAATCAATCTAAAGTATATATGAGTAAACTTGGTCTGACAGTTACCAA
TGCTTAATCAGTGAGGCACCTATCTCAGCGATCTGTCTATTTCGTTCATCCATAGTTGCCTGACTCCCCG
TCGTGTAGATAACTACGATACGGGAGGGCTTACCATCTGGCCCCAGTGCTGCAATGATACCGCGAGACCC
ACGCTCACCGGCTCCAGATTTATCAGCAATAAACCAGCCAGCCGGAAGGGCCGAGCGCAGAAGTGGTCCT
GCAACTTTATCCGCCTCCATCCAGTCTATTAATTGTTGCCGGGAAGCTAGAGTAAGTAGTTCGCCAGTTA
ATAGTTTGCGCAACGTTGTTGCCATTGCTACAGGCATCGTGGTGTCACGCTCGTCGTTTGGTATGGCTTC
ATTCAGCTCCGGTTCCCAACGATCAAGGCGAGTTACATGATCCCCCATGTTGTGCAAAAAAGCGGTTAGC
TCCTTCGGTCCTCCGATCGTTGTCAGAAGTAAGTTGGCCGCAGTGTTATCACTCATGGTTATGGCAGCAC
TGCATAATTCTCTTACTGTCATGCCATCCGTAAGATGCTTTTCTGTGACTGGTGAGTACTCAACCAAGTC
ATTCTGAGAATAGTGTATGCGGCGACCGAGTTGCTCTTGCCCGGCGTCAATACGGGATAATACCGCGCCA
CATAGCAGAACTTTAAAAGTGCTCATCATTGGAAAACGTTCTTCGGGGCGAAAACTCTCAAGGATCTTAC
CGCTGTTGAGATCCAGTTCGATGTAACCCACTCGTGCACCCAACTGATCTTCAGCATCTTTTACTTTCAC
CAGCGTTTCTGGGTGAGCAAAAACAGGAAGGCAAAATGCCGCAAAAAAGGGAATAAGGGCGACACGGAAA
TGTTGAATACTCATACTCTTCCTTTTTCAATATTATTGAAGCATTTATCAGGGTTATTGTCTCATGAGCG
GATACATATTTGAATGTATTTAGAAAAATAAACAAATAGGGGTTCCGCGCACATTTCCCCGAAAAGTGCC
AC
Features (pLannotate 1.2.2; 28 found; start..end, strand, type, name):
     30..458     -  rep_origin     f1 ori (sequence partly withheld): f1 bacteriophage origin of replication; arrow indicates direction of (+) strand synthesis
    463..618     -  CDS            lacZα (fragment): LacZα fragment of β-galactosidase; lacZ fragment
    626..644     +  promoter       T7 promoter: promoter for bacteriophage T7 RNA polymerase
    658..958     +  enhancer       CMV enhancer: human cytomegalovirus immediate early enhancer
    959..1158    +  promoter       CMV promoter: human cytomegalovirus (CMV) immediate early promoter
   1176..1356    +  LTR            5' LTR (truncated): truncated 5' long terminal repeat (LTR) from HIV-1
   1403..1528    +  misc_feature   HIV-1 Ψ: packaging signal of human immunodeficiency virus type 1
   1512..1850    +  CDS            HIV-1 gag (fragment): gag protein from human immunodeficiency virus 1; gag
   2027..2260    +  misc_feature   RRE: The Rev response element (RRE) of HIV-1 allows for Rev-dependent mRNA export from the nucleus to the cytoplasm.
   2637..2737    +  CDS            Rev (fragment): human immunodeficiency virus 1 (HIV-1) Rev protein; rev; enhances nuclear export of unspliced and incompletely spliced viral mRNAs
   2787..2904    +  misc_feature   cPPT/CTS: central polypurine tract and central termination sequence of HIV-1
   2979..3219    +  promoter       U6 promoter: RNA polymerase III promoter for human U6 snRNA
   3266..3333    +  misc_RNA       tracrRNA (fragment): trans-activating CRISPR RNA for the Streptococcus pyogenes CRISPR/Cas9 system
   3356..3855    +  promoter       PGK promoter: mouse phosphoglycerate kinase 1 promoter
   3895..4491    +  CDS            PuroR (fragment): puromycin N-acetyltransferase; pac from Streptomyces; confers resistance to puromycin
   4564..5262    +  CDS            TagBFP: TagBFP is a basic (constitutively fluorescent) blue fluorescent protein published in 2008, derived from Entacmaea quadricolor. It is reported to be a very rapidly-maturing monomer with very low acid sensitivity.
   5274..5860    +  misc_feature   WPRE: woodchuck hepatitis virus posttranscriptional regulatory element
   5854..6000    +  CDS            nef (fragment): NEF_HV1LA - Experimental evidence at protein level: Swiss-Prot protein existence level 1. Extracellular Nef protein targets CD4(+) T-lymphocytes for apoptosis by interacting with CXCR4 surface receptors. From Human immunodeficiency virus type 1 group M subtype B (isolate Lai) (HIV-1).
   6008..6186    +  LTR            5' LTR (truncated): truncated 5' long terminal repeat (LTR) from HIV-1
   6212..6323    +  polyA_signal   bGH poly(A) signal: bovine growth hormone polyadenylation signal
   6462..6480    -  promoter       T3 promoter: promoter for bacteriophage T3 RNA polymerase
   6525..6541    -  protein_bind   lac operator: The lac repressor binds to the lac operator to inhibit transcription in E. coli. This inhibition can be relieved by adding lactose or isopropyl-β-D-thiogalactopyranoside (IPTG). lac repressor encoded by lacI
   6549..6579    -  promoter       lac promoter: promoter for the E. coli lac operon
   6594..6615    -  protein_bind   CAP binding site: CAP binding activates transcription in the presence of cAMP. E. coli catabolite activator protein
   6628..6720    -  CDS            lacI (fragment): lac repressor; lacI; The lac repressor binds to the lac operator to inhibit transcription in E. coli. This inhibition can be relieved by adding lactose or isopropyl-β-D-thiogalactopyranoside (IPTG).
   6903..7491    -  rep_origin     ori: high-copy-number ColE1/pMB1/pBR322/pUC origin of replication
   7662..8522    -  CDS            AmpR: β-lactamase; bla; confers resistance to ampicillin, carbenicillin, and related antibiotics
   8523..8627    -  promoter       AmpR promoter: bla
