[The description below was written by a language model from this plasmid's Addgene catalogue record and pLannotate feature annotations shown in this document.]
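Description:
pKLV2-U6gRNA5(Nelfb-g1)-PGKpuroBFP-W is an 8,650-nt lentiviral CRISPR guide RNA vector built on the pKLV2-U6gRNA5(BbsI)-PGKpuroBFP-W backbone. It carries a single guide targeting mouse Nelfb (listed under the Entrez symbol Cobra1). In bacteria it is maintained through a high-copy ColE1/pUC-type origin and selected with ampicillin via the β-lactamase gene. The plasmid backbone also retains an f1 origin, lacZα and lac regulatory remnants, and T7 and T3 promoters.

The viral genome is transcribed from a CMV enhancer/promoter fused to a truncated HIV-1 5' LTR. It includes the Ψ packaging signal with a gag fragment, the RRE for Rev-dependent nuclear export, and the cPPT/CTS element. It ends in a second truncated LTR followed by a bGH polyadenylation signal. The vector encodes no complete viral proteins, so packaging functions must be supplied in trans.

There are two expression units within the transfer cassette. A human U6 RNA polymerase III promoter drives the Nelfb guide, which was cloned between BbsI sites that were destroyed in the process, and the guide is joined to a Streptococcus pyogenes Cas9 scaffold (annotated as a tracrRNA fragment). Downstream, a mouse PGK promoter drives puromycin N-acetyltransferase followed by TagBFP. The feature table does not annotate the linker between these two coding sequences. A WPRE follows to enhance transcript expression.

No Cas9 is encoded, so the nuclease must be provided separately. Transduced cells can be selected with puromycin or tracked by blue fluorescence. The associated publication concerns a genome-wide CRISPR knockout screen on naive pluripotency, consistent with use of this plasmid for single-gene knockout of Nelfb in mouse cells.
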