Addgene plasmid #105023: pKLV2-U6gRNA5(Nelfb-g1)-PGKpuroBFP-W
Purpose: Lentiviral gRNA plasmid targeting mouse Nelfb , co-expression of TagBFP
Depositing lab: Kosuke Yusa. Depositing organization: Wellcome Sanger Institute. Publication: Genome-wide CRISPR-KO Screen Uncovers mTORC1-Mediated Gsk3 Regulation in Naive Pluripotency Maintenance and Dissolution. Li M, Yu JSL, Tilgner K, Ong SH, Koike-Yusa H, Yusa K. Cell Rep. 2018 Jul 10;24(2):489-502. doi: 10.1016/j.celrep.2018.06.027. PubMed 29996108.
Backbone
  Vector backbone: pKLV2-U6gRNA5(BbsI)-PGKpuroBFP-W
  Backbone manufacturer: Yusa Lab
  Vector type: Mammalian Expression, Lentiviral, CRISPR
  Selectable markers: Puromycin
Growth in bacteria
  Bacterial resistance: Ampicillin, 100 μg/mL
  Growth temperature: 37°C
  Growth strain: NEB Stable
  Copy number: High Copy
Gene/Insert
  Gene/Insert name: Nelfb
  gRNA/shRNA sequence: AAGACCCGGCGCCAAGGAG
  Species: M. musculus (mouse)
  Entrez Gene: Cobra1 (a.k.a. Nelf-b, AB041607, AI663983, A730008L03Rik, RP23-132N23.4)
  Promoter: U6
  Cloning method: Restriction Enzyme; 5′ cloning site BbsI (destroyed during cloning); 3′ cloning site BbsI (destroyed during cloning)
  Sequencing primers: 5′ LKO.1 5'
Terms and licenses: Academic/Nonprofit Terms; Industry Terms: Not Available to Industry
How to cite: pKLV2-U6gRNA5(Nelfb-g1)-PGKpuroBFP-W was a gift from Kosuke Yusa (Addgene plasmid # 105023 ; http://n2t.net/addgene:105023 ; RRID:Addgene_105023)
